Addgene plasmid #18058: Keratin 8 S431A
Depositing lab: M Bishr Omary. Publication: Keratin 8 phosphorylation by p38 kinase regulates cellular keratin filament reorganization: modulation by a keratin 1-like disease causing mutation. Ku NO, Azhar S, Omary MB. J Biol Chem. 2002 Mar 29. 277(13):10775-82. 10.1074/jbc.M107623200 PubMed 11788583.
Backbone
  Vector backbone: pMRB101
  Vector type: Mammalian Expression
Growth in bacteria
  Bacterial resistance: Ampicillin, 100 μg/mL
  Growth temperature: 37°C
  Growth strain: DH5alpha
  Copy number: High Copy
Gene/Insert
  Gene/Insert name: Keratin 8 (alt names: KRT8; K8)
  Species: H. sapiens (human)
  Mutation: S431A
  Entrez Gene: KRT8 (a.k.a. CARD2, CK-8, CK8, CYK8, K2C8, K8, KO)
  Cloning method: Restriction Enzyme
  Sequencing primers: 5′ pMRB101-F
Terms and licenses: Academic/Nonprofit Terms; Industry Terms: Not Available to Industry
How to cite: Keratin 8 S431A was a gift from M Bishr Omary (Addgene plasmid # 18058 ; http://n2t.net/addgene:18058 ; RRID:Addgene_18058)
