[The description below was written by a language model from this plasmid's Addgene catalogue record.]
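Description:
Keratin 8 S431A is a mammalian expression plasmid built on the pMRB101 backbone and carrying human keratin 8 (KRT8, also called K8 or CK8) with a serine-to-alanine substitution at residue 431. The insert was introduced by restriction enzyme cloning. In bacteria the plasmid is maintained at high copy number and selected with ampicillin. The record does not state the promoter driving expression in mammalian cells, the origin of replication, any mammalian selection marker, or whether the keratin carries an epitope tag or reporter fusion, and no feature table is provided from which these could be read.

Keratin 8 is a type II intermediate filament protein of simple epithelia that normally co-assembles with a type I partner such as keratin 18 to form cytoplasmic filaments. Replacing a serine with alanine removes the hydroxyl group needed for phosphorylation, so the S431A change is a standard way to create a non-phosphorylatable variant at that position. The associated work concerns phosphorylation of keratin 8 by p38 kinase and its role in reorganising keratin filaments in cells, which suggests this construct serves as a phospho-site mutant for comparison with wild-type keratin 8 and other serine mutants in transfected cells. Typical applications would include examining how loss of phosphorylation at this residue affects filament assembly, solubility and reorganisation, or mapping which sites are modified by particular kinases or stimuli. The record itself does not specify which kinase targets serine 431.
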