>Addgene plasmid #18058 | Keratin 8 S431A | addgene partial sequence | sequence record 23894 | pMRB101-F 5'-aagatgcaggcagctgagtt-3'
NGNNNGGTGNATANTTTCANANAANTCCCGATTGCNGNGGCNTGCNTAACGGNNGGAGNGGCAGNNNTAT
GNCATGAGTCATGTACCCCTTTTGGGGGGNNGNCGCGNCGCCCANCAGTACATAATACNCTGACAGGACT
ANACANACNGTTCCNTATTCCAAGGCGACTTTTCTGCAGTCACCGNNCNTTGAGACGAAGCATNATTCGG
GGGTTCGGCCNGNNTGTCTCAANTNCTGCCTCCACCATGTNCNTCNGGGNGACNNATCAANTCCTANCAG
GNGNCCANCTCTGGNNCCNGGGCCTACNGNAGCCGNGNCTANNANAGNGGANNCGGNTCCAGCNTCAGCT
CCNCGAGCNTCNNNCNAGNGGGAAGNAGCAACTTTNNCGGTGNCCTGGCCNGANGNNNTATNGCNGGGCC
AGCGGNAATGNTGAGGCATCACNGAGANTTACNGTCAACCAGAGCCTGAGTNAACCCCCTTGTCCNGGAG
GTGNACCCNAACATCCCGGCCGTGCGCANCNCATGATAAGNATCANATCAAGACNCTCGNCAACAAGTTT
GNCTCCGTTCANAACANAAGGTACGGTTTCCTGNAGGCAGCANAANCAAGATNNTNNGNANAACNAANTG
GANCCTTCCTGGCAGNCAACAGAAANACGGNATCNNAAGCAACNNGAGACAACATTGGTNCNANAANCTA
CGNNGAAAAAAACTTNAAGGAAGGNAAGCNNNNNGAATNCTNGGTNTCCGCGGANAAGCTTNAAATCTGN
CANGNCNGAANCTTGGNAAAACAATNANAAGCGNGCCTNNNGNNCAAANAACNTTGNG
