>Addgene plasmid #18058 | Keratin 8 S431A | addgene partial sequence | sequence record 23895 | 18058 with hKer8-3 (agacaccagcttcccatcac)
GTATTTCACACGGCCCTGGAGGAGCTGGTGCGGCTGAAGGAGCTGGAGCCCGCGCCAGAGCCAAAGCTGG
AGCCCAGGCTGTAGCTGAGGCCGGGGGCTGTGAGGCCCCCATAGGCCGAGCTCAGACCACCTGCATAGCC
GCTGGTGGTCTTCGTATGAATACTCATGTTCTGCATCCCAGACTCCAGCCGGCTCTCCTCGCCCTCCAGC
AGCTTCCTGTAGGTGGCGATCTCGATGTCCAGGGCCAGCTTGACGTTCATCAGCTCCTGGTACTCACGCA
GCTGCCGCGCCATGTCCTGCTTGGCCCGCTGCAGGGCGGCCTCCAGCTCGGACAACTTGGCGTTGGCATC
CTTAATGGCCAGCTCTCCACGCTGCTCGGCATCTGCAATGGCGGCCTCCAGGGAAGCCCTCTGGCCTTTG
AGGCCCTCAATCTCAGCCTGGAGCCGGCTGATGTTCCGGTTCATCTCAGAGATCTCAGTCTTTGTGCGCC
GCAGGTCATCCCCGTGCTTCCCAGCCAGGCTCTGCAGCTCCTCATACTTGATCTGGTACATGCTCTCAGC
CTCAGCCCGGCTGCGGTTGGCAATATCCTCGTACTGTGCCTTGACCTCAGCAATGATGCTGTCCATGTCC
AGGGAGCGGCTGTTGTCCATGGACAGCACCACAGATGTGTCCGAGATCTGGGACTGCAGCTCCCGGATCT
CCTCTTCATACAGCTGCCTGAGGAAGTTGATCTCGTCGGTCAGCCCTTCNAGGCGAGATCCAGCTCTACT
TGTTCATGTAGCTCATCACATCTTCTGAGAGACAATCGTCTCATCTC
